>Addgene plasmid #227981 | pFA6a-TID-HA3-HIS3MX6 | addgene full sequence | sequence record 454151 | Addgene NGS Result
ACGCGGCCGCCAGCTGAAGCTTCGTACGCTGCAGGTCGACGGATCCCCGGGTTAATTAACGCAAGAGATC
CGCCTGTGGCCACGATGAAAGATAACACGGTTCCCTTAAAATTGATAGCCCTTCTTGCCAATGGTGAGTT
TCATTCCGGGGAACAACTTGGCGAAACTCTGGGAATGAGCAGGGCAGCGATTAACAAGCATATCCAAACC
TTGAGAGACTGGGGAGTAGATGTGTTCACCGTGCCTGGTAAAGGTTATTCTTTGCCGGAACCTATCCCTC
TATTAAATGCGAAACAGATACTAGGACAACTGGACGGTGGTAGTGTTGCCGTATTGCCGGTTGTTGACTC
AACCAATCAATACTTGCTGGACAGAATTGGCGAACTTAAAAGCGGTGATGCGTGTATTGCAGAATATCAG
CAAGCAGGGAGAGGCTCAAGAGGTAGGAAATGGTTTTCACCTTTTGGCGCCAATCTTTACTTAAGTATGT
TCTGGCGTTTGAAGAGAGGGCCCGCGGCTATTGGTTTAGGTCCCGTTATCGGGATAGTTATGGCTGAAGC
GCTACGTAAACTTGGGGCCGACAAGGTCAGAGTGAAGTGGCCTAATGATCTATACTTGCAAGATAGAAAG
CTAGCGGGTATCCTGGTGGAGCTAGCGGGAATCACAGGGGACGCTGCCCAAATAGTAATCGGTGCTGGTA
TAAATGTCGCAATGCGTAGAGTCGAGGAATCAGTGGTGAACCAGGGCTGGATCACGTTGCAAGAGGCGGG
CATAAACCTGGACCGTAACACCCTTGCAGCGACCCTAATAAGAGAACTACGTGCTGCATTGGAGCTTTTT
GAGCAGGAGGGCCTGGCTCCGTACCTACCCAGGTGGGAGAAATTAGACAATTTCATAAACCGTCCAGTCA
AACTAATAATTGGAGATAAGGAGATTTTCGGTATTTCTCGTGGGATAGACAAGCAGGGAGCGTTGTTATT
AGAACAGGATGGTGTCATTAAACCTTGGATGGGCGGTGAAATTAGTCTTCGTAGTGCCGAAAAGGCTAGC
TTAATTAACATCTTTTACCCATACGATGTTCCTGACTATGCGGGCTATCCCTATGACGTCCCGGACTATG
CAGGATCCTATCCATATGACGTTCCAGATTACGCTGCTCAGTGCTGAGGCGCGCCACTTCTAAATAAGCG
AATTTCTTATGATTTATGATTTTTATTATTAAATAAGTTATAAAAAAAATAAGTGTATACAAATTTTAAA
GTGACTCTTAGGTTTTAAAACGAAAATTCTTATTCTTGAGTAACTCTTTCCTGTAGGTCAGGTTGCTTTC
TCAGGTATAGTATGAGGTCGCTCTTATTGACCACACCTCTACCGGCAGATCCGCTAGGGATAACAGGGTA
ATATAGATCTGTTTAGCTTGCCTCGTCCCCGCCGGGTCACCCGGCCAGCGACATGGAGGCCCAGAATACC
CTCCTTGACAGTCTTGACGTGCGCAGCTCAGGGGCATGATGTGACTGTCGCCCGTACATTTAGCCCATAC
ATCCCCATGTATAATCATTTGCATCCATACATTTTGATGGCCGCACGGCGCGAAGCAAAAATTACGGCTC
CTCGCTGCAGACCTGCGAGCAGGGAAACGCTCCCCTCACAGACGCGTTGAATTGTCCCCACGCCGCGCCC
CTGTAGAGAAATATAAAAGGTTAGGATTTGCCACTGAGGTTCTTCTTTCATATACTTCCTTTTAAAATCT
TGCTAGGATACAGTTCTCACATCACATCCGAACATAAACAACCATGGCAGAACCAGCCCAAAAAAAGCAA
AAACAAACTGTTCAGGAGCGCAAGGCGTTTATCTCCCGTATCACTAATGAAACTAAAATTCAAATCGCTA
TTTCGCTGAATGGTGGTTATATTCAAATAAAAGATTCGATTCTTCCTGCAAAGAAGGATGACGATGTAGC
TTCCCAAGCTACTCAGTCACAGGTCATCGATATTCACACAGGTGTTGGCTTTTTGGATCATATGATCCAT
GCGTTGGCAAAACACTCTGGTTGGTCTCTTATTGTTGAATGTATTGGTGACCTGCACATTGACGATCACC
ATACTACCGAAGATTGCGGTATCGCATTAGGGCAAGCGTTCAAAGAAGCAATGGGTGCTGTCCGTGGTGT
AAAAAGATTCGGTACTGGGTTCGCACCATTGGATGAGGCGCTATCACGTGCCGTAGTCGATTTATCTAGT
AGACCATTTGCTGTAATCGACCTTGGATTGAAGAGAGAGATGATTGGTGATTTATCCACTGAAATGATTC
CACACTTTTTGGAAAGTTTCGCGGAGGCGGCCAGAATTACTTTGCATGTTGATTGTCTGAGAGGTTTCAA
CGATCACCACAGAAGTGAGAGTGCGTTCAAGGCTTTGGCTGTTGCCATAAGAGAAGCTATTTCTAGCAAT
GGCACCAATGACGTTCCCTCAACCAAAGGTGTTTTGATGTGAAGTACTGACAATAAAAAGATTCTTGTTT
TCAAGAACTTGTCATTTGTATAGTTTTTTTATATTGTAGTTGTTCTATTTTAATCAAATGTTAGCGTGAT
TTATATTTTTTTTCGCCTCGACATCATCTGCCCAGATGCGAAGTTAAGTGCGCAGAAAGTAATATCATGC
GTCAATCGTATGTGAATGCTGGTCGCTATACTGCTGTCGATTCGATACTAACGCCGCCATCCAGTTTAAA
CGAGCTCGAATTCATCGATGATATCAGATCCACTAGTGGCCTATGCGGCCGCGGATCTGCCGGTCTCCCT
ATAGTGAGTCGTATTAATTTCGATAAGCCAGGTTAACCTGCATTAATGAATCGGCCAACGCGCGGGGAGA
GGCGGTTTGCGTATTGGGCGCTCTTCCGCTTCCTCGCTCACTGACTCGCTGCGCTCGGTCGTTCGGCTGC
GGCGAGCGGTATCAGCTCACTCAAAGGCGGTAATACGGTTATCCACAGAATCAGGGGATAACGCAGGAAA
GAACATGTGAGCAAAAGGCCAGCAAAAGGCCAGGAACCGTAAAAAGGCCGCGTTGCTGGCGTTTTTCCAT
AGGCTCCGCCCCCCTGACGAGCATCACAAAAATCGACGCTCAAGTCAGAGGTGGCGAAACCCGACAGGAC
TATAAAGATACCAGGCGTTTCCCCCTGGAAGCTCCCTCGTGCGCTCTCCTGTTCCGACCCTGCCGCTTAC
CGGATACCTGTCCGCCTTTCTCCCTTCGGGAAGCGTGGCGCTTTCTCATAGCTCACGCTGTAGGTATCTC
AGTTCGGTGTAGGTCGTTCGCTCCAAGCTGGGCTGTGTGCACGAACCCCCCGTTCAGCCCGACCGCTGCG
CCTTATCCGGTAACTATCGTCTTGAGTCCAACCCGGTAAGACACGACTTATCGCCACTGGCAGCAGCCAC
TGGTAACAGGATTAGCAGAGCGAGGTATGTAGGCGGTGCTACAGAGTTCTTGAAGTGGTGGCCTAACTAC
GGCTACACTAGAAGAACAGTATTTGGTATCTGCGCTCTGCTGAAGCCAGTTACCTTCGGAAAAAGAGTTG
GTAGCTCTTGATCCGGCAAACAAACCACCGCTGGTAGCGGTGGTTTTTTTGTTTGCAAGCAGCAGATTAC
GCGCAGAAAAAAAGGATCTCAAGAAGATCCTTTGATCTTTTCTACGGGGTCTGACGCTCAGTGGAACGAA
AACTCACGTTAAGGGATTTTGGTCATGAGATTATCAAAAAGGATCTTCACCTAGATCCTTTTAAATTAAA
AATGAAGTTTTAAATCAATCTAAAGTATATATGAGTAAACTTGGTCTGACAGTTACCAATGCTTAATCAG
TGAGGCACCTATCTCAGCGATCTGTCTATTTCGTTCATCCATAGTTGCCTGACTCCCCGTCGTGTAGATA
ACTACGATACGGGAGGGCTTACCATCTGGCCCCAGTGCTGCAATGATACCGCGAGACCCACGCTCACCGG
CTCCAGATTTATCAGCAATAAACCAGCCAGCCGGAAGGGCCGAGCGCAGAAGTGGTCCTGCAACTTTATC
CGCCTCCATCCAGTCTATTAATTGTTGCCGGGAAGCTAGAGTAAGTAGTTCGCCAGTTAATAGTTTGCGC
AACGTTGTTGCCATTGCTACAGGCATCGTGGTGTCACGCTCGTCGTTTGGTATGGCTTCATTCAGCTCCG
GTTCCCAACGATCAAGGCGAGTTACATGATCCCCCATGTTGTGCAAAAAAGCGGTTAGCTCCTTCGGTCC
TCCGATCGTTGTCAGAAGTAAGTTGGCCGCAGTGTTATCACTCATGGTTATGGCAGCACTGCATAATTCT
CTTACTGTCATGCCATCCGTAAGATGCTTTTCTGTGACTGGTGAGTACTCAACCAAGTCATTCTGAGAAT
AGTGTATGCGGCGACCGAGTTGCTCTTGCCCGGCGTCAATACGGGATAATACCGCGCCACATAGCAGAAC
TTTAAAAGTGCTCATCATTGGAAAACGTTCTTCGGGGCGAAAACTCTCAAGGATCTTACCGCTGTTGAGA
TCCAGTTCGATGTAACCCACTCGTGCACCCAACTGATCTTCAGCATCTTTTACTTTCACCAGCGTTTCTG
GGTGAGCAAAAACAGGAAGGCAAAATGCCGCAAAAAAGGGAATAAGGGCGACACGGAAATGTTGAATACT
CATACTCTTCCTTTTTCAATATTATTGAAGCATTTATCAGGGTTATTGTCTCATGAGCGGATACATATTT
GAATGTATTTAGAAAAATAAACAAATAGGGGTTCCGCGCACATTTCCCCGAAAAGTGCCACCTGACGTCT
AAGAAACCATTATTATCATGACATTAACCTATAAAAATAGGCGTATCACGAGGCCCTTTCGTCTCGCGCG
TTTCGGTGATGACGGTGAAAACCTCTGACACATGCAGCTCCCGGAGACGGTCACAGCTTGTCTGTAAGCG
GATGCCGGGAGCAGACAAGCCCGTCAGGGCGCGTCAGCGGGTGTTGGCGGGTGTCGGGGCTGGCTTAACT
ATGCGGCATCAGAGCAGATTGTACTGAGAGTGCACCATATGGACATATTGTCGTTAGAACGCGGCTACAA
TTAATACATAACCTTATGTATCATACACATACGATTTAGGTGACACTATAGA
Features (pLannotate 1.2.2; 14 found; start..end, strand, type, name):
     85..1044    +  CDS            birA: BIRA_ECOLI - Also known as bioR, dhbB. Experimental evidence at protein level: Swiss-Prot protein existence level 1. Acts both as a biotin--[acetyl-CoA-carboxylase] ligase and a biotin-operon repressor. In the presence of ATP, BirA activates biotin to form the BirA-biotinyl-5'-adenylate (BirA-bio-5'-AMP or holoBirA) complex. HoloBirA can either transfer the biotinyl moiety to the biotin carboxyl carrier protein (BCCP) subunit of acetyl-CoA carboxylase, or bind to the biotin operator site and inhibit transcription of the operon. From Escherichia coli (strain K12).
   1066..1155    +  CDS            3xHA: three tandem HA epitope tags
   1188..1375    +  terminator     ADH1 terminator: S. cerevisiae ADH1; transcription terminator for the S. cerevisiae alcohol dehydrogenase 1 (ADH1) gene
   1450..1793    +  promoter       TEF promoter: Ashbya gossypii TEF promoter
   1836..2489    +  CDS            HIS3: HIS7_YEAST - Experimental evidence at protein level: Swiss-Prot protein existence level 1. From Saccharomyces cerevisiae (strain ATCC 204508 / S288c) (Baker's yeast).
   2496..2693    +  terminator     TEF terminator: Ashbya gossypii TEF terminator
   2798..2816    -  promoter       T7 promoter: promoter for bacteriophage T7 RNA polymerase
   2838..2891    -  CDS            lacI (fragment): lac repressor; lacI; The lac repressor binds to the lac operator to inhibit transcription in E. coli. This inhibition can be relieved by adding lactose or isopropyl-β-D-thiogalactopyranoside (IPTG).
   3074..3662    -  rep_origin     ori: high-copy-number ColE1/pMB1/pBR322/pUC origin of replication
   3833..4693    -  CDS            AmpR: β-lactamase; bla; confers resistance to ampicillin, carbenicillin, and related antibiotics
   4694..4798    -  promoter       AmpR promoter: bla
   4893..4928    +  CDS            rop (fragment): Rop protein, which maintains plasmids at low copy number; rop
   5030..5081    +  misc_feature   bom (fragment): basis of mobility region from pBR322
   5144..5162    +  promoter       SP6 promoter: promoter for bacteriophage SP6 RNA polymerase
