[The description below was written by a language model from this plasmid's Addgene catalogue record and pLannotate feature annotations shown in this document.]
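Description:
pFA6a-TID-HA3-HIS3MX6 is a 5,162 bp yeast tagging template built on the pFA6a backbone, a family of plasmids used as PCR templates for chromosomal gene modification in budding yeast rather than as self-replicating yeast vectors. Consistent with this, the annotated features include no yeast origin or centromere. The plasmid is maintained in E. coli through a high-copy ColE1/pUC-type origin and an ampicillin resistance gene (β-lactamase with its own promoter). Small fragments of lacI, rop and the pBR322 bom region, together with flanking T7 and SP6 promoters, are backbone remnants with no evident role in the tagging function.

The payload is a promoterless tagging module followed by a selection cassette. The first element is the TurboID coding sequence, annotated as E. coli birA because TurboID is an engineered, promiscuous variant of that biotin ligase. It is followed in the same orientation by three tandem HA epitopes and the S. cerevisiae ADH1 terminator. No promoter precedes it, since the module is meant to be fused at the 3′ end of a target open reading frame and expressed from that gene's native promoter. Downstream lies the HIS3MX6 marker, a histidine biosynthesis gene driven by the Ashbya gossypii TEF promoter and terminator, which allows selection of integrants by histidine prototrophy. The tool annotates this marker gene by its similarity to S. cerevisiae HIS3.

According to the record, the construct is used to place TurboID at the C-terminus of yeast proteins for BioID proximity labelling. The fusion biotinylates nearby proteins so they can be identified, while the HA tag allows the fusion itself to be detected. The associated work applied such systems to the interactome of the Ccr4-Not complex.
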