Addgene plasmid #227981: pFA6a-TID-HA3-HIS3MX6
Purpose: To insert biotin ligase, TurboID, at the C-terminus of genes; yeast BioID, HIS3MX6 marker
Depositing lab: Joseph Reese. Depositing organization: Pennsylvania State University. Publication: Characterization of BioID tagging systems in budding yeast and exploring the interactome of the Ccr4-Not complex. Pfannenstein J, Tyryshkin M, Gulden ME, Doud EH, Mosley AL, Reese JC. G3 (Bethesda). 2024 Sep 13:jkae221. doi: 10.1093/g3journal/jkae221. PubMed 39271111.
Backbone
  Vector backbone: pFa6
  Vector type: Yeast Expression
  Selectable markers: HIS3
Growth in bacteria
  Bacterial resistance: Ampicillin, 100 μg/mL
  Growth temperature: 37°C
  Growth strain: DH5alpha
  Copy number: High Copy
Gene/Insert
  Gene/Insert name: TurboID
  Species: Other
  Tag / fusion protein: HA tag (C terminal on insert)
  Cloning method: Ligation Independent Cloning
Terms and licenses: Academic/Nonprofit Terms; Industry Terms: Not Available to Industry
How to cite: pFA6a-TID-HA3-HIS3MX6 was a gift from Joseph Reese (Addgene plasmid # 227981 ; http://n2t.net/addgene:227981 ; RRID:Addgene_227981)
